>Addgene plasmid #168332 | pTL98 | addgene full sequence | sequence record 349010 | Addgene NGS Result
CGGTGCGGGCCTCTTCGCTATTACGCCAGATCCTTTTGTTGTTTCCGGGTGTACAATATGGACTTCCTCT
TTTCTGGCAACCAAACCCATACATCGGGATTCCTATAATACCTTCGTTGGTCTCCCTAACATGTAGGTGG
CGGAGGGGAGATATACAATAGAACAGATACCAGACAAGACATAATGGGCTAAACAAGACTACACCAATTA
CACTGCCTCATTGATGGTGGTACATAACGAACTAATACTGTAGCCCTAGACTTGATAGCCATCATCATAT
CGAAGTTTCACTACCCTTTTTCCATTTGCCATCTATTGAAGTAATAATAGGCGCATGCAACTTCTTTTCT
TTTTTTTTCTTTTCTCTCTCCCCCGTTGTTGTCTCACCATATCCGCAATGACAAAAAAATGATGGAAGAC
ACTAAAGGAAAAAATTAACGACAAAGACAGCACCAACAGATGTCGTTGTTCCAGAGCTGATGAGGGGTAT
CTCGAAGCACACGAAACTTTTTCCTTCCTTCATTCACGCACACTACTCTCTAATGAGCAACGGTATACGG
CCTTCCTTCCAGTTACTTGAATTTGAAATAAAAAAAAGTTTGCTGTCTTGCTATCAAGTATAAATAGACC
TGCAATTATTAATCTTTTGTTTCCTCGTCATTGTTCTCGTTCCCTTTCTTCCTTGTTTCTTTTTCTGCAC
AATATTTCAAGCTATACCAAGCATACAATCAACTCCAAGCTTGAAGCAAGCCTCCTGAAAGATGAAGCTA
CTGTCTTCTATCGAACAAGCATGCGATATTTGCCGACTTAAAAAGCTCAAGTGCTCCAAAGAAAAACCGA
AGTGCGCCAAGTGTCTGAAGAACAACTGGGAGTGTCGCTACTCTCCCAAAACCAAAAGGTCTCCGCTGAC
TAGGGCACATCTGACAGAAGTGGAATCAAGGCTAGAAAGACTGGAACAGCTATTTCTACTGATTTTTCCT
CGAGAAGACCTTGACATGATTTTGAAAATGGATTCTTTACAGGATATAAAAGCATTGTTAACAGGATTAT
TTGTACAAGATAATGTGAATAAAGATGCCGTCACAGATAGATTGGCTTCAGTGGAGACTGATATGCCTCT
AACATTGAGACAGCATAGAATAAGTGCGACATCATCATCGGAAGAGAGTAGTAACAAAGGTCAAAGACAG
TTGACTGTATCGCCGGAATTTGTAATACGACTCACTATAGGGCGAGCCGCCATCATGGAGGAGCAGAAGC
TGATCTCAGAGGAGGACCTGCATATGGCCATGGAGGCCGAATTCCGCAAAATTGAAGCCCAGTATGTGGA
GATGAAAGTGCCGCTGTACAGCTATGGCTGCGAGAAGAAAATTAAGAAATCTCTGAGCCACCTGAAGGGC
ATTCATAGCGTGCAGGTGGATTACCACCAGCAGAAAGTGACCGTGTGGGGCATTTGCAATCGCGGTGATG
TGCTGGCCGCCGTTCGCAAAAAACGTCGCGCCGCCCGCTTTTGGGATGGTGATGAACTGGGTCCGGGTGA
ACAGCCGGGTGATGCCCCGAAATAAGGATCCGTCGACCTGCAGCGGCCGCATAACTAGCATAACCCCTTG
GGGCCTCTAAACGGGTCTTGAGGGGTTTTTTGCGCGCTTGCAGCCAAGCTAATTCCGGGCGAATTTCTTA
TGATTTATGATTTTTATTATTAAATAAGTTATAAAAAAAATAAGTGTATACAAATTTTAAAGTGACTCTT
AGGTTTTAAAACGAAAATTCTTATTCTTGAGTAACTCTTTCCTGTAGGTCAGGTTGCTTTCTCAGGTATA
GCATGAGGTCGCTCTTATTGACCACACCTCTACCGGCATGCAAGCTTGGCGTAATCATGGTCATAGCTGT
TTCCTGTGTGAAATTGTTATCCGCTCACAATTCCACACAACATACGAGCCGGAAGCATAAAGTGTAAAGC
CTGGGGTGCCTAATGAGTGAGCTAACTCACATTAATTGCGTTGCGCTCACTGCCCGCTTTCCAGTCGGGA
AACCTGTCGTGCCAGCTGCATTAATGAATCGGCCAACGCGCGGGGAGAGGCGGTTTGCGTATTGGGCGCT
CTTCCGCTTCCTCGCTCACTGACTCGCTGCGCTCGGTCGTTCGGCTGCGGCGAGCGGTATCAGCTCACTC
AAAGGCGGTAATACGGTTATCCACAGAATCAGGGGATAACGCAGGAAAGAACATGTGAGCAAAAGGCCAG
CAAAAGGCCAGGAACCGTAAAAAGGCCGCGTTGCTGGCGTTTTTCCATAGGCTCCGCCCCCCTGACGAGC
ATCACAAAAATCGACGCTCAAGTCAGAGGTGGCGAAACCCGACAGGACTATAAAGATACCAGGCGTTTCC
CCCTGGAAGCTCCCTCGTGCGCTCTCCTGTTCCGACCCTGCCGCTTACCGGATACCTGTCCGCCTTTCTC
CCTTCGGGAAGCGTGGCGCTTTCTCATAGCTCACGCTGTAGGTATCTCAGTTCGGTGTAGGTCGTTCGCT
CCAAGCTGGGCTGTGTGCACGAACCCCCCGTTCAGCCCGACCGCTGCGCCTTATCCGGTAACTATCGTCT
TGAGTCCAACCCGGTAAGACACGACTTATCGCCACTGGCAGCAGCCACTGGTAACAGGATTAGCAGAGCG
AGGTATGTAGGCGGTGCTACAGAGTTCTTGAAGTGGTGGCCTAACTACGGCTACACTAGAAGAACAGTAT
TTGGTATCTGCGCTCTGCTGAAGCCAGTTACCTTCGGAAAAAGAGTTGGTAGCTCTTGATCCGGCAAACA
AACCACCGCTGGTAGCGGTGGTTTTTTTGTTTGCAAGCAGCAGATTACGCGCAGAAAAAAAGGATCTCAA
GAAGATCCTTTGATCTTTTCTACGGGGTCTGACGCTCAGTGGAACGAAAACTCACGTTAAGGGATTTTGG
TCATGAGATTATCAAAAAGGATCTTCACCTAGATCCTTTTAAATTAAAAATGAAGTTTTAAATCAATCTA
AAGTATATATGAGTAACCTGAGGCTATGGCAGGGCCTGCCGCCCCGACGTTGGCTGCGAGCCCTGGGCCT
TCACCCGAACTTGGGGGGTGGGGTGGGGAAAAGGAAGAAACGCGGGCGTATTGGCCCCAATGGGGTCTCG
GTGGGGTATCGACAGAGTGCCAGCCCTGGGACCGAACCCCGCGTTTATGAACAAACGACCCAACACCGTG
CGTTTTATTCTGTCTTTTTATTGCCGTCATAGCGCGGGTTCCTTCCGGTATTGTCTCCTTCCGTGTTTCA
GTTAGCCTCCCCCTAGGGTGGGCGAAGAACTCCAGCATGAGATCCCCGCGCTGGAGGATCATCCAGCCGG
CGTCCCGGAAAACGATTCCGAAGCCCAACCTTTCATAGAAGGCGGCGGTGGAATCGAAATCTCGTGATGG
CAGGTTGGGCGTCGCTTGGTCGGTCATTTCGAACCCCAGAGTCCCGCTCAGAAGAACTCGTCAAGAAGGC
GATAGAAGGCGATGCGCTGCGAATCGGGAGCGGCGATACCGTAAAGCACGAGGAAGCGGTCAGCCCATTC
GCCGCCAAGCTCTTCAGCAATATCACGGGTAGCCAACGCTATGTCCTGATAGCGGTCCGCCACACCCAGC
CGGCCACAGTCGATGAATCCAGAAAAGCGGCCATTTTCCACCATGATATTCGGCAAGCAGGCATCGCCAT
GAGTCACGACGAGATCCTCGCCGTCGGGCATGCTCGCCTTGAGCCTGGCGAACAGTTCGGCTGGCGCGAG
CCCCTGATGCTCTTCGTCCAGATCATCCTGATCGACAAGACCGGCTTCCATCCGAGTACGTGCTCGCTCG
ATGCGATGTTTCGCTTGGTGGTCGAATGGGCAGGTAGCCGGATCAAGCGTATGCAGCCGCCGCATTGCAT
CAGCCATGATGGATACTTTCTCGGCAGGAGCAAGGTGAGATGACAGGAGATCCTGCCCCGGCACTTCGCC
CAATAGCAGCCAGTCCCTTCCCGCTTCAGTGACAACGTCGAGCACAGCTGCGCAAGGAACGCCCGTCGTG
GCCAGCCACGATAGCCGCGCTGCCTCGTCTTGCAGTTCATTCAGGGCACCGGACAGGTCGGTCTTGACAA
AAAGAACCGGGCGCCCCTGCGCTGACAGCCGGAACACGGCGGCATCAGAGCAGCCGATTGTCTGTTGTGC
CCAGTCATAGCCGAATAGCCTCTCCACCCAAGCGGCCGGAGAACCTGCGTGCAATCCATCTTGTTCAATC
ATACTCTTCCTTTTTCAATATTATTGAAGCATTTATCAGGGTTATTGTCTCATGAGCGGATACATATTTG
AATGTATTTAGAAAAATAAACAAATAGGGGTTCCGCGCACATTTCCCCGAAAAGTGCCACCTGAACGAAG
CATCTGTGCTTCATTTTGTAGAACAAAAATGCAACGCGAGAGCGCTAATTTTTCAAACAAAGAATCTGAG
CTGCATTTTTACAGAACAGAAATGCAACGCGAAAGCGCTATTTTACCAACGAAGAATCTGTGCTTCATTT
TTGTAAAACAAAAATGCAACGCGAGAGCGCTAATTTTTCAAACAAAGAATCTGAGCTGCATTTTTACAGA
ACAGAAATGCAACGCGAGAGCGCTATTTTACCAACAAAGAATCTATACTTCTTTTTTGTTCTACAAAAAT
GCATCCCGAGAGCGCTATTTTTCTAACAAAGCATCTTAGATTACTTTTTTTCTCCTTTGTGCGCTCTATA
ATGCAGTCTCTTGATAACTTTTTGCACTGTAGGTCCGTTAAGGTTAGAAGAAGGCTACTTTGGTGTCTAT
TTTCTCTTCCATAAAAAAAGCCTGACTCCACTTCCCGCGTTTACTGATTACTAGCGAAGCTGCGGGTGCA
TTTTTTCAAGATAAAGGCATCCCCGATTATATTCTATACCGATGTGGATTGCGCATACTTTGTGAACAGA
AAGTGATAGCGTTGATGATTCTTCATTGGTCAGAAAATTATGAACGGTTTCTTCTATTTTGTCTCTATAT
ACTACGTATAGGAAATGTTTACATTTTCGTATTGTTTTCGATTCACTCTATGAATAGTTCTTACTACAAT
TTTTTTGTCTAAAGAGTAATACTAGAGATAAACATAAAAAATGTAGAGGTCGAGTTTAGATGCAAGTTCA
AGGAGCGAAAGGTGGATGGGTAGGTTATATAGGGATATAGCACAGAGATATATAGCAAAGAGATACTTTT
GAGCAATGTTTGTGGAAGCGGTATTCGCAATATTTTAGTAGCTCGTTACAGTCCGGTGCGTTTTTGGTTT
TTTGAAAGTGCGTCTTCAGAGCGCTTTTGGTTTTCAAAAGCGCTCTGAAGTTCCTATACTTTCTAGAGAA
TAGGAACTTCGGAATAGGAACTTCAAAGCGTTTCCGAAAACGAGCGCTTCCGAAAATGCAACGCGAGCTG
CGCACATACAGCTCACTGTTCACGTCGCACCTATATCTGCGTGTTGCCTGTATATATATATACATGAGAA
GAACGGCATAGTGCGTGTTTATGCTTAAATGCGTACTTATATGCGTCTATTTATGTAGGATGAAAGGTAG
TCTAGTACCTCCTGTGATATTATCCCATTCCATGCGGGGTATCGTATGCTTCCTTCAGCACTACCCTTTA
GCTGTTCTATATGCTGCCACTCCTCAATTGGATTAGTCTCATCCTTCAATGCTATCATTTCCTTTGATAT
TGGATCATACTAAGAAACCATTATTATCATGACATTAACCTATAAAAATAGGCGTATCACGAGGCCCTTT
CGTCTCGCGCGTTTCGGTGATGACGGTGAAAACCTCTGACACATGCAGCTCCCGGAGACGGTCACAGCTT
GTCTGTAAGCGGATGCCGGGAGCAGACAAGCCCGTCAGGGCGCGTCAGCGGGTGTTGGCGGGTGTCGGGG
CTGGCTTAACTATGCGGCATCAGAGCAGATTGTACTGAGAGTGCACCATAGATCAACGACATTACTATAT
ATATAATATAGGAAGCATTTAATAGAACAGCATCGTAATATATGTGTACTTTGCAGTTATGACGCCAGAT
GGCAGTAGTGGAAGATATTCTTTATTGAAAAATAGCTTGTCACCTTACGTACAATCTTGATCCGGAGCTT
TTCTTTTTTTGCCGATTAAGAATTAATTCGGTCGAAAAAAGAAAAGGAGAGGGCCAAGAGGGAGGGCATT
GGTGACTATTGAGCACGTGAGTATACGTGATTAAGCACACAAAGGCAGCTTGGAGTATGTCTGTTATTAA
TTTCACAGGTAGTTCTGGTCCATTGGTGAAAGTTTGCGGCTTGCAGAGCACAGAGGCCGCAGAATGTGCT
CTAGATTCCGATGCTGACTTGCTGGGTATTATATGTGTGCCCAATAGAAAGAGAACAATTGACCCGGTTA
TTGCAAGGAAAATTTCAAGTCTTGTAAAAGCATATAAAAATAGTTCAGGCACTCCGAAATACTTGGTTGG
CGTGTTTCGTAATCAACCTAAGGAGGATGTTTTGGCTCTGGTCAATGATTACGGCATTGATATCGTCCAA
CTGCATGGAGATGAGTCGTGGCAAGAATACCAAGAGTTCCTCGGTTTGCCAGTTATTAAAAGACTCGTAT
TTCCAAAAGACTGCAACATACTACTCAGTGCAGCTTCACAGAAACCTCATTCGTTTATTCCCTTGTTTGA
TTCAGAAGCAGGTGGGACAGGTGAACTTTTGGATTGGAACTCGATTTCTGACTGGGTTGGAAGGCAAGAG
AGCCCCGAAAGCTTACATTTTATGTTAGCTGGTGGACTGACGCCAGAAAATGTTGGTGATGCGCTTAGAT
TAAATGGCGTTATTGGTGTTGATGTAAGCGGAGGTGTGGAGACAAATGGTGTAAAAGACTCTAACAAAAT
AGCAAATTTCGTCAAAAATGCTAAGAAATAGGTTATTACTGAGTAGTATTTATTTAAGTATTGTTTGTGC
ACTTGCCGATCTATGCGGTGTGAAATACCGCACAGATGCGTAAGGAGAAAATACCGCATCAGGAAATTGT
AAGCGTTAATATTTTGTTAAAATTCGCGTTAAATTTTTGTTAAATCAGCTCATTTTTTAACCAATAGGCC
GAAATCGGCAAAATCCCTTATAAATCAAAAGAATAGACCGAGATAGGGT
[37 nt withheld, positions 7190-7226]
AAAGAACGTGGACTCCAACGTCAAAGG
[49 nt withheld, positions 7254-7302]
T
[91 nt withheld, positions 7304-7394]
G
[124 nt withheld, positions 7396-7519]
CCATTCGCCATTCAGGCTGCGCAACTGTTGGGAAGGGCGAT
Features (pLannotate 1.2.2; 23 found; start..end, strand, type, name):
     30..734     +  promoter       ADH1 promoter: S. cerevisiae ADH1; promoter for alcohol dehydrogenase 1
    762..1202    +  CDS            GAL4 DNA binding domain: DNA binding domain of the GAL4 transcriptional activator; Saccharomyces cerevisiae GAL4 (truncated)
   1213..1231    +  promoter       T7 promoter: promoter for bacteriophage T7 RNA polymerase
   1595..1642    +  terminator     T7 terminator: transcription terminator for bacteriophage T7 RNA polymerase
   1669..1856    +  terminator     ADH1 terminator: S. cerevisiae ADH1; transcription terminator for the S. cerevisiae alcohol dehydrogenase 1 (ADH1) gene
   1904..1920    -  protein_bind   lac operator: The lac repressor binds to the lac operator to inhibit transcription in E. coli. This inhibition can be relieved by adding lactose or isopropyl-β-D-thiogalactopyranoside (IPTG). lac repressor encoded by lacI
   1928..1958    -  promoter       lac promoter: promoter for the E. coli lac operon
   1973..1994    -  protein_bind   CAP binding site: CAP binding activates transcription in the presence of cAMP. E. coli catabolite activator protein
   2007..2099    -  CDS            lacI (fragment): lac repressor; lacI; The lac repressor binds to the lac operator to inhibit transcription in E. coli. This inhibition can be relieved by adding lactose or isopropyl-β-D-thiogalactopyranoside (IPTG).
   2282..2870    -  rep_origin     ori: high-copy-number ColE1/pMB1/pBR322/pUC origin of replication
   3092..3108    +  polyA_signal   bGH poly(A) signal (fragment): bovine growth hormone polyadenylation signal
   3199..3246    -  polyA_signal   HSV TK poly(A) signal: herpes simplex virus thymidine kinase polyadenylation signal (Cole and Stacy, 1985)
   3305..3457    -  CDS            ble (fragment): BLE_KLEPN - Experimental evidence at protein level: Swiss-Prot protein existence level 1. Binding protein with a strong affinity to the bleomycin family of antibiotics. Binds to CL990; an antimitotic-antibiotic compound. From Klebsiella pneumoniae.
   3478..4272    -  CDS            NeoR/KanR: aminoglycoside phosphotransferase from Tn5; aph(3')-II (or nptII); confers resistance to neomycin, kanamycin, and G418 (Geneticin®)
   4273..4377    -  promoter       AmpR promoter: bla
   4404..5746    -  rep_origin     2μ ori: yeast 2μ plasmid origin of replication
   5814..5849    +  CDS            rop (fragment): Rop protein, which maintains plasmids at low copy number; rop
   5951..6000    +  misc_feature   bom (fragment): basis of mobility region from pBR322
   6139..6286    +  promoter       TRP1 promoter: S. cerevisiae TRP1
   6287..6961    +  CDS            TRP1: phosphoribosylanthranilate isomerase, required for tryptophan biosynthesis; S. cerevisiae TRP1; yeast auxotrophic marker
   7012..7063    +  misc_feature   bom (fragment): basis of mobility region from pBR322
   7091..7519    -  rep_origin     f1 ori (sequence partly withheld): f1 bacteriophage origin of replication; arrow indicates direction of (+) strand synthesis
   7523..29      -  CDS            lacZα (fragment) (across the origin): LacZα fragment of β-galactosidase; lacZ fragment
