[The description below was written by a language model from this plasmid's Addgene catalogue record and pLannotate feature annotations shown in this document.]
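Description:
pTL98 is a yeast two-hybrid "bait" plasmid built on the pGBKT7 backbone, carrying an insert recorded as Si514803412 from Setaria italica (foxtail millet). It is an E. coli–yeast shuttle vector. In bacteria it replicates from a high-copy ColE1/pUC-type origin and is selected with kanamycin through the Tn5 NeoR/KanR gene, which is driven by an AmpR (bla) promoter. In Saccharomyces cerevisiae it is maintained episomally by the 2μ origin and selected by tryptophan prototrophy through the TRP1 marker and its own promoter. An f1 origin is also present, along with small remnants of lac, rop, bom and ble sequences that are backbone leftovers and have no functional role in the design.

The expression cassette consists of the constitutive yeast ADH1 promoter, the GAL4 DNA-binding domain, a T7 promoter, a cloning region, and then T7 and ADH1 terminators. The feature table leaves the roughly 360 nt between the T7 promoter and the T7 terminator unannotated. This is presumably where the Setaria italica coding sequence sits, fused in frame to the GAL4 DNA-binding domain, though the record gives neither its boundaries nor the cloning method. The internal T7 promoter allows in vitro transcription and translation of the insert without the GAL4 moiety.

In a two-hybrid assay, the DNA-binding-domain fusion is co-expressed with a GAL4 activation-domain "prey" fusion, and an interaction between the two reconstitutes GAL4 activity and switches on reporter genes. The associated publication concerns how a blast fungus effector binds its host targets, so the plasmid was likely used to test a Setaria host protein against effector variants. The record does not state the identity or function of the encoded protein.
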