Addgene plasmid #168332: pTL98
Purpose: pGBKT7 yeast two-hybrid plasmid
Depositing lab: Sophien Kamoun. Depositing organization: Sainsbury Laboratory, Norwich. Publication: A single amino acid polymorphism in a conserved effector of the multihost blast fungus pathogen expands host-target binding spectrum. Bentham AR, Petit-Houdenot Y, Win J, Chuma I, Terauchi R, Banfield MJ, Kamoun S, Langner T. PLoS Pathog. 2021 Nov 10;17(11):e1009957. doi: 10.1371/journal.ppat.1009957. eCollection 2021 Nov. PubMed 34758051.
Backbone
  Vector backbone: pGBKT7
  Vector type: Yeast Expression
Growth in bacteria
  Bacterial resistance: Kanamycin, 50 μg/mL
  Growth temperature: 37°C
  Growth strain: DH5alpha
  Copy number: High Copy
Gene/Insert
  Gene/Insert name: Si514803412
  Species: Setaria italica
  Cloning method: Unknown
Terms and licenses: Academic/Nonprofit Terms; Industry Terms: Not Available to Industry
How to cite: pTL98 was a gift from Sophien Kamoun (Addgene plasmid # 168332 ; http://n2t.net/addgene:168332 ; RRID:Addgene_168332)
