>Addgene plasmid #168332 | pTL98 | depositor partial sequence | sequence record 326432 | insert
GAATTCCGCAAAATTGAAGCCCAGTATGTGGAGATGAAAGTGCCGCTGTACAGCTATGGCTGCGAGAAGA
AAATTAAGAAATCTCTGAGCCACCTGAAGGGCATTCATAGCGTGCAGGTGGATTACCACCAGCAGAAAGT
GACCGTGTGGGGCATTTGCAATCGCGGTGATGTGCTGGCCGCCGTTCGCAAAAAACGTCGCGCCGCCCGC
TTTTGGGATGGTGATGAACTGGGTCCGGGTGAACAGCCGGGTGATGCCCCGAAATAAGGATCC
